Addgene plasmid #41291: TAL3117
Depositing lab: Keith Joung. Depositing organization: Massachusetts General Hospital. Publication: Targeted gene disruption in somatic zebrafish cells using engineered TALENs. Sander JD, Cade L, Khayter C, Reyon D, Peterson RT, Joung JK, Yeh JR. Nat Biotechnol. 2011 Aug 5;29(8):697-8. doi: 10.1038/nbt.1934. PubMed 21822241.
Backbone
  Vector backbone: JDS71
  Backbone manufacturer: Addgene plasmid #32287
  Backbone size w/o insert (bp): 6447
  Vector type: Mammalian Expression ; T7
Growth in bacteria
  Bacterial resistance: Ampicillin, 100 μg/mL
  Growth temperature: 37°C
  Growth strain: XL1 Blue
  Copy number: High Copy
Gene/Insert
  Gene/Insert name: ZebrafishCommunity-meis1-Right (alt name: meis1)
  Species: D. rerio (zebrafish)
  Insert size (bp): 1640
  Promoter: CMV
  Tag / fusion protein: 3X Flag (N terminal on backbone); WT FOKI (C terminal on backbone)
  Cloning method: Restriction Enzyme; 5′ cloning site N/A (destroyed during cloning); 3′ cloning site N/A (destroyed during cloning)
  Sequencing primers: 5′ CMV-F; 3′ BGH-rev
Terms and licenses: Academic/Nonprofit Terms; Industry Terms: Not Available to Industry
Depositor comments: Target binding site: TGATTCAGGTGAACAGCC It is strongly recommended that users perform a diagnostic digest to verify this plasmid prior to use. For example, a double digest of the plasmid with BamHI and KpnI should result in two bands at 2.3kb and 5.8kb.
How to cite: TAL3117 was a gift from Keith Joung (Addgene plasmid # 41291 ; http://n2t.net/addgene:41291 ; RRID:Addgene_41291)
