[The description below was written by a language model from this plasmid's Addgene catalogue record.]
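Description:
TAL3117 is a TALEN expression plasmid encoding the "right" half-site monomer of a nuclease pair directed against the zebrafish (D. rerio) meis1 gene. It is built on the JDS71 backbone, a roughly 6.4 kb mammalian expression vector that also carries a T7 promoter. It is maintained in E. coli as a high-copy plasmid under ampicillin selection. The record does not include a feature table, so details such as the origin of replication and polyadenylation signal are not explicitly listed, although the use of a BGH reverse sequencing primer suggests a BGH terminator region downstream of the coding sequence.

The insert of about 1.6 kb is an engineered array of TAL effector repeats designed to recognise a specific 18-nucleotide site in meis1. It was cloned by restriction enzyme methods that destroyed the cloning sites, placing it in frame with elements supplied by the backbone: an N-terminal 3X FLAG epitope tag for detection and a C-terminal wild-type FokI nuclease domain. Expression in cells is driven by the CMV promoter, while a T7 promoter is typically used for in vitro transcription of mRNA, a common route for delivering nucleases into zebrafish embryos.

Because FokI cleaves only as a dimer, this construct is meant to be used together with a matching "left" TALEN that binds the adjacent half-site. The pair then introduces a double-strand break between the two sites, and error-prone repair of that break produces disruptive insertions or deletions. The associated work concerns targeted gene disruption in somatic zebrafish cells. The depositor notes recommend confirming plasmid integrity by diagnostic digest, a sensible precaution for repeat-rich TALE arrays.
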