>Addgene plasmid #41291 | TAL3117 | depositor partial sequence | sequence record 54930 | TAL3117 sequence 2430 bps
TCTAGAGCTAGCACCATGGACTACAAAGACCATGACGGTGATTATAAAGATCATGACATCGATTACAAGG
ATGACGATGACAAGATGGCCCCCAAGAAGAAGAGGAAGGTGGGCATTCACCGCGGGGTACCTATGGTGGA
CTTGAGGACACTCGGTTATTCGCAACAGCAACAGGAGAAAATCAAGCCTAAGGTCAGGAGCACCGTCGCG
CAACACCACGAGGCGCTTGTGGGGCATGGCTTCACTCATGCGCATATTGTCGCGCTTTCACAGCACCCTG
CGGCGCTTGGGACGGTGGCTGTCAAATACCAAGATATGATTGCGGCCCTGCCCGAAGCCACGCACGAGGC
AATTGTAGGGGTCGGTAAACAGTGGTCGGGAGCGCGAGCACTTGAGGCGCTGCTGACTGTGGCGGGTGAG
CTTAGGGGGCCTCCGCTCCAGCTCGACACCGGGCAGCTGCTGAAGATCGCGAAGAGAGGGGGAGTAACAG
CGGTAGAGGCAGTGCACGCCTGGCGCAATGCGCTCACCGGGGCCCCCTTGAACCTGACCCCAGACCAGGT
AGTCGCAATCGCGAACAATAATGGGGGAAAGCAAGCCCTGGAAACCGTGCAAAGGTTGTTGCCGGTCCTT
TGTCAAGACCACGGCCTTACACCGGAGCAAGTCGTGGCCATTGCAAGCAACATCGGTGGCAAACAGGCTC
TTGAGACGGTTCAGAGACTTCTCCCAGTTCTCTGTCAAGCCCACGGGCTGACTCCCGATCAAGTTGTAGC
GATTGCGTCCAACGGTGGAGGGAAACAAGCATTGGAGACTGTCCAACGGCTCCTTCCCGTGTTGTGTCAA
GCCCACGGTTTGACGCCTGCACAAGTGGTCGCCATCGCCTCGAATGGCGGCGGTAAGCAGGCGCTGGAAA
CAGTACAGCGCCTGCTGCCTGTACTGTGCCAGGATCATGGACTGACCCCAGACCAGGTAGTCGCAATCGC
GTCACATGACGGGGGAAAGCAAGCCCTGGAAACCGTGCAAAGGTTGTTGCCGGTCCTTTGTCAAGACCAC
GGCCTTACACCGGAGCAAGTCGTGGCCATTGCAAGCAACATCGGTGGCAAACAGGCTCTTGAGACGGTTC
AGAGACTTCTCCCAGTTCTCTGTCAAGCCCACGGGCTGACTCCCGATCAAGTTGTAGCGATTGCGAATAA
CAATGGAGGGAAACAAGCATTGGAGACTGTCCAACGGCTCCTTCCCGTGTTGTGTCAAGCCCACGGTTTG
ACGCCTGCACAAGTGGTCGCCATCGCCAACAACAACGGCGGTAAGCAGGCGCTGGAAACAGTACAGCGCC
TGCTGCCTGTACTGTGCCAGGATCATGGACTGACCCCAGACCAGGTAGTCGCAATCGCGTCAAACGGAGG
GGGAAAGCAAGCCCTGGAAACCGTGCAAAGGTTGTTGCCGGTCCTTTGTCAAGACCACGGCCTTACACCG
GAGCAAGTCGTGGCCATTGCAAATAATAACGGTGGCAAACAGGCTCTTGAGACGGTTCAGAGACTTCTCC
CAGTTCTCTGTCAAGCCCACGGGCTGACTCCCGATCAAGTTGTAGCGATTGCGTCGAACATTGGAGGGAA
ACAAGCATTGGAGACTGTCCAACGGCTCCTTCCCGTGTTGTGTCAAGCCCACGGTTTGACGCCTGCACAA
GTGGTCGCCATCGCCTCCAATATTGGCGGTAAGCAGGCGCTGGAAACAGTACAGCGCCTGCTGCCTGTAC
TGTGCCAGGATCATGGACTGACCCCAGACCAGGTAGTCGCAATCGCGTCACATGACGGGGGAAAGCAAGC
CCTGGAAACCGTGCAAAGGTTGTTGCCGGTCCTTTGTCAAGACCACGGCCTTACACCGGAGCAAGTCGTG
GCCATTGCAAGCAACATCGGTGGCAAACAGGCTCTTGAGACGGTTCAGAGACTTCTCCCAGTTCTCTGTC
AAGCCCACGGGCTGACTCCCGATCAAGTTGTAGCGATTGCGAATAACAATGGAGGGAAACAAGCATTGGA
GACTGTCCAACGGCTCCTTCCCGTGTTGTGTCAAGCCCACGGTTTGACGCCTGCACAAGTGGTCGCCATC
GCCAGCCATGATGGCGGTAAGCAGGCGCTGGAAACAGTACAGCGCCTGCTGCCTGTACTGTGCCAGGATC
ATGGACTGACACCCGAACAGGTGGTCGCCATTGCTTCCCACGACGGAGGACGGCCAGCCTTGGAGTCCAT
CGTAGCCCAATTGTCCAGGCCCGATCCCGCGTTGGCTGCGTTAACGAATGACCATCTGGTGGCGTTGGCA
TGTCTTGGTGGACGACCCGCGCTCGATGCAGTCAAAAAGGGTCTGCCTCATGCTCCCGCATTGATCAAAA
GAACCAACCGGCGGATTCCCGAGAGAACTTCCCATCGAGTCGCGGGATCC
