>Addgene plasmid #41291 | TAL3117 | addgene partial sequence | sequence record 63396 | JDS-TALEN-F 5'-TAGGGGTCGGTAAACAGTGG-3'
GCGGGTGAGCTTAGGGGGCCTCCGCTCCAGCTCGACACCGGGCAGCTGCTGAAGATCGCGAAGAGAGGGG
GAGTAACAGCGGTAGAGGCAGTGCACGCCTGGCGCAATGCGCTCACCGGGGCCCCCTTGAACCTGACCCC
AGACCAGGTAGTCGCAATCGCGAACAATAATGGGGGAAAGCAAGCCCTGGAAACCGTGCAAAGGTTGTTG
CCGGTCCTTTGTCAAGACCACGGCCTTACACCGGAGCAAGTCGTGGCCATTGCAAGCAACATCGGTGGCA
AACAGGCTCTTGAGACGGTTCAGAGACTTCTCCCAGTTCTCTGTCAAGCCCACGGGCTGACTCCCGATCA
AGTTGTAGCGATTGCGTCCAACGGTGGAGGGAAACAAGCATTGGAGACTGTCCAACGGCTCCTTCCCGTG
TTGTGTCAAGCCCACGGTTTGACGCCTGCACAAGTGGTCGCCATCGCCTCGAATGGCGGCGGTAAGCAGG
CGCTGGAAACAGTACAGCGCCTGCTGCCTGTACTGTGCCAGGATCATGGACTGACCCCAGACCAGGTAGT
CGCAATCGCGTCACATGACGGGGGAAAGCAAGCCCTGGAAACCGTGCAAAGGTTGTTGCCGGTCCTTTGT
CAAGACCACGGCCTTACACCGGAGCAAGTCGTGGCCATTGCAAGCAACATCGGTGGCAAACAGGCTCTTG
AGACGGTTCAGAGACTTCTCCCAGTTCTCTGTCAAGCCCACGGGCTGACTCCCGATCAAGTTGTAGCGAT
TGCGAATAACAATGGAGGGAAACAAGCATTGGAGACTGTCCAACGGCTCCTTCCCGTGTTGTGTCAAGCC
CACGGTTTGACGCCTGCACAAGTGGTCGCCATCGCCAACAA
